>Addgene plasmid #192918 | pPB-cT3G-cERP2-ELK1 | addgene full sequence | sequence record 376599 | Addgene NGS Result
TAAGCTTGCCTATATAAGCAGAGCTCGTTTAGTGAACCGTCAGATCGCCTGGAGACGCCATCCACGCTGT
TTTGACCTCCATAGAAGACACCGGGACCGATCCAGCCTACCACAAGTTTGTACAAAAAAGTTGGCATGGA
CCCATCTGTGACGCTGTGGCAGTTTCTGCTGCAGCTGCTGAGAGAGCAAGGCAATGGCCACATCATCTCC
TGGACTTCACGGGATGGTGGTGAATTCAAGCTGGTGGATGCAGAGGAGGTGGCCCGGCTGTGGGGGCTAC
GCAAGAACAAGACCAACATGAATTACGACAAGCTCAGCCGGGCCTTGCGGTACTACTATGACAAGAACAT
CATCCGCAAGGTGAGCGGCCAGAAGTTCGTCTACAAGTTTGTGTCCTACCCTGAGGTCGCAGGGTGCTCC
ACTGAGGACTGCCCGCCCCAGCCAGAGGTGTCTGTTACCTCCACCATGCCAAATGTGGCCCCTGCTGCTA
TACATGCCGCCCCAGGGGACACTGTCTCTGGAAAGCCAGGCACACCCAAGGGTGCAGGAATGGCAGGCCC
AGGCGGTTTGGCACGCAGCAGCCGGAACGAGTACATGCGCTCGGGCCTCTATTCCACCTTCACCATCCAG
TCTCTGCAGCCGCAGCCACCCCCTCATCCTCGGCCTGCTGTGGTGCTCCCCAGTGCAGCTCCTGCAGGGG
CAGCAGCGCCCCCCTCGGGGAGCAGGAGCACCAGTCCAAGCCCCTTGGAGGCCTGTCTGGAGGCTGAAGA
GGCCGGCTTGCCTCTGCAGGTCATCCTGACCCCGCCCGAGGCCCCAAACCTGAAATCGGAAGAGCTTAAT
GTGGAGCCGGGTTTGGGCCGGGCTTTGCCCCCAGAAGTGAAAGTAGAAGGGCCCAAGGAAGAGTTGGAAG
TTGCGGGGGAGAGAGGGTTTGTGCCAGAAACCACCAAGGCCGAGCCAGAAGTCCCTCCACAGGAGGGCGT
GCCAGCCCGGCTGCCCGCGGTTGTTATGGACACCGCAGGGCAGGCGGGCGGCCATGCGGCTTCCAGCCCT
GAGATCTCCCAGCCGCAGAAGGGCCGGAAGCCCCGGGACCTAGAGCTTCCACTCAGCCCGAGCCTGCTAG
GTGGGCCGGGACCCGAACGGACCCCAGGATCGGGAAGTGGCTCCGGCCTCCAGGCTCCGGGGCCGGCGCT
GACCCCATCCCTGCTTCCTACGCATACATTGACCCCGGTGCTGCTGACACCCAGCTCGCTGCCTCCTAGC
ATTCACTTCTGGAGCACCCTGAGTCCCATTGCGCCCCGTAGCCCGGCCAAGCTCTCCTTCCAGTTTCCAT
CCAGTGGCAGCGCCCAGGTGCACATCCCTTCTATCAGCGTGGATGGCCTCTCGACCCCCGTGGTGCTCTC
CCCAGGGCCCCAGAAGCCATGCCCAACTTTCTTGTACAAAGTGGTATACCCATACGATGTTCCAGATTAC
GCTTAGTAATGAGAAATACTCAGAAGATGTCACTCACCATAGTCCGCAGTGAAAGATAAATGATCGCAGG
AAGCGTTGTGTTGCAGTTTTAGAGCTAGAAATAGCAAGTAGGCCACTGAGCAAGAACTATGAATGAGATC
TTTAGACATATTGCGGCCGCTTTCTCCGCGATCCAGACATGATAAGATACATTGATGAGTTTGGACAAAC
CAAAACTAGAATGCAGTGAAAAAAATGCCTTATTTGTGAAATTTGTGATGCTATTGCCTTATTTGTAACC
ATTATAAGCTGCAATAAACAAGTTATCTATAACAAGAAAATATATATATAATAAGTTATCACGTAAGTAG
AACATGAAATAACAATATAATTATCGTATGAGTTAAATCTTAAAAGTCACGTAAAAGATAATCATGCGTC
ATTTTGACTCACGCGGTCGTTATAGTTCAAAATCAGTGACACTTACCGCATTGACAAGCACGCCTCACGG
GAGCTCCAAGCGGCGACTGAGATGTCCTAAATGCACAGCGACGGATTCGCGCTATTTAGAAAGAGAGAGC
AATATTTCAAGAATGCATGCGTCAATTTTACGCAGACTATCTTTCTAGGGTTAAGAATTCACTGGCCGTC
GTTTTACAACGTCGTGACTGGGAAAACCCTGGCGTTACCCAACTTAATCGCCTTGCAGCACATCCCCCTT
TCGCCAGCTGGCGTAATAGCGAAGAGGCCCGCACCGATCGCCCTTCCCAACAGTTGCGCAGCCTGAATGG
CGAATGGCGCCTGATGCGGTATTTTCTCCTTACGCATCTGTGCGGTATTTCACACCGCATATGGTGCACT
CTCAGTACAATCTGCTCTGATGCCGCATAGTTAAGCCAGCCCCGACACCCGCCAACACCCGCTGACGCGC
CCTGACGGGCTTGTCTGCTCCCGGCATCCGCTTACAGACAAGCTGTGACCATGTCTCCGGGAGCTGCATG
TGTCAGAGGTTTTCACCGTCATCACCGAAACACGCGAGTTCGAAAGGGCCTCGTGATACGCCTATTTTTA
TAGGTTAATGTCATGATAATAATGGTTTCTTAGACGTCAGGTGGCACTTTTCGGGGAAATGTGCGCGGAA
CCCCTATTTGTTTATTTTTCTAAATACATTCAAATATGTATCCGCTCATGAGACAATAACCCTGATAAAT
GCTTCAATAATATTGAAAAAGGAAGAGTATGAGTATTCAACATTTCCGTGTCGCCCTTATTCCCTTTTTT
GCGGCATTTTGCCTTCCTGTTTTTGCTCACCCAGAAACGCTGGTGAAAGTAAAAGATGCTGAAGATCAGT
TGGGTGCACGAGTGGGTTACATCGAACTGGATCTCAACAGCGGTAAGATCCTTGAGAGTTTTCGCCCCGA
AGAACGTTTTCCAATGATGAGCACTTTTAAAGTTCTGCTATGTGGCGCGGTATTATCCCGTATTGACGCC
GGGCAAGAGCAACTCGGTCGCCGCATACACTATTCTCAGAATGACTTGGTTGAGTACTCACCAGTCACAG
AAAAGCATCTTACGGATGGCATGACAGTAAGAGAATTATGCAGTGCTGCCATAACCATGAGTGATAACAC
TGCGGCCAACTTACTTCTGACAACGATCGGAGGACCGAAGGAGCTAACCGCTTTTTTGCACAACATGGGG
GATCATGTAACTCGCCTTGATCGTTGGGAACCGGAGCTGAATGAAGCCATACCAAACGACGAGCGTGACA
CCACGATGCCTGTAGCAATGGCAACAACGTTGCGCAAACTATTAACTGGCGAACTACTTACTCTAGCTTC
CCGGCAACAATTAATAGACTGGATGGAGGCGGATAAAGTTGCAGGACCACTTCTGCGCTCGGCCCTTCCG
GCTGGCTGGTTTATTGCTGATAAATCTGGAGCCGGTGAGCGTGGTTCACGCGGTATCATTGCAGCACTGG
GGCCAGATGGTAAGCCCTCCCGTATCGTAGTTATCTACACGACGGGGAGTCAGGCAACTATGGATGAACG
AAATAGACAGATCGCTGAGATAGGTGCCTCACTGATTAAGCATTGGTAACTGTCAGACCAAGTTTACTCA
TATATACTTTAGATTGATTTAAAACTTCATTTTTAATTTAAAAGGATCTAGGTGAAGATCCTTTTTGATA
ATCTCATGACCAAAATCCCTTAACGTGAGTTTTCGTTCCACTGAGCGTCAGACCCCGTAGAAAAGATCAA
AGGATCTTCTTGAGATCCTTTTTTTCTGCGCGTAATCTGCTGCTTGCAAACAAAAAAACCACCGCTACCA
GCGGTGGTTTGTTTGCCGGATCAAGAGCTACCAACTCTTTTTCCGAAGGTAACTGGCTTCAGCAGAGCGC
AGATACCAAATACTGTTCTTCTAGTGTAGCCGTAGTTAGGCCACCACTTCAAGAACTCTGTAGCACCGCC
TACATACCTCGCTCTGCTAATCCTGTTACCAGTGGCTGCTGCCAGTGGCGATAAGTCGTGTCTTACCGGG
TTGGACTCAAGACGATAGTTACCGGATAAGGCGCAGCGGTCGGGCTGAACGGGGGGTTCGTGCACACAGC
CCAGCTTGGAGCGAACGACCTACACCGAACTGAGATACCTACAGCGTGAGCTATGAGAAAGCGCCACGCT
TCCCGAAGGGAGAAAGGCGGACAGGTATCCGGTAAGCGGCAGGGTCGGAACAGGAGAGCGCACGAGGGAG
CTTCCAGGGGGAAACGCCTGGTATCTTTATAGTCCTGTCGGGTTTCGCCACCTCTGACTTGAGCGTCGAT
TTTTGTGATGCTCGTCAGGGGGGCGGAGCCTATGGAAAAACGCCAGCAACGCGGCCTTTTTACGGTTCCT
GGCCTTTTGCTGGCCTTTTGCTCACATGTTCTTTCCTGCGTTATCCCCTGATTCTGTGGATAACCGTATT
ACCGCCTTTGAGTGAGCTGATACCGCTCGCCGCAGCCGAACGACCGAGCGCAGCGAGTCAGTGAGCGAGG
AAGCGGATGAGCGCCCAATACGCAAACCGCCTCTCACCGCGCGTTGGCCGATTCATTAATGCAGCTGGCA
CGACAGGTTTCCCGACTGGAAAGCGGGCAGTGAGCGCAACGCAAACCGCCTCTCCCCGCGCGTTGGCCGA
TTCATTAATGCAGCTGGCACGACAGGTTTCCCGACTGGAAAGCGGGCAGTGAGCGCAACGCAATTAATGT
GAGTTAGCTCACTCATTAGGCACCCCAGGCTTTACACTTTATGCTTCCGGCTCGTATGTTGTGTGGAATT
GTGAGCGGATAACAATTTCACACAGGAAACAGCTATGACCATGATTACGCCAAGGTCGACTTAACCCTAG
AAAGATAATCATATTGTGACGTACGTTAAAGATAATCATGCGTAAAATTGACGCATGTGTTTTATCGGTC
TGTATATCGAGGTTTATTTATTAATTTGAATAGATATTAAGTTTTATTATATTTACACTTACATACTAAT
AATAAATTCAACAAACAATTTATTTATGTTTATTTATTTATTAAAAAAAAACAAAAACTCAAAATTTCTT
CTATAAAGTAACAAAACTTTTAGCAGTGAAAAAAATGCTTTATTTGTGAAATTTGTGATGCTATTGCTTT
ATTTGTAACCATTATAAGCTGCAATAAACAAGTTAACAACAACAATTGCATTCATTTTATGTTTCAGGTT
CAGGGGGAGGTGTGGGAGGTTTTTTAAAGCAAGTAAAACCTCTACAAATGTGGTATGGCTGATTATGATC
CTCTGGAGATTCATGCGCCAGGTTTTCTGGTCATGCACCACGTTCGTGGGCCCTCAGGAACCTCCACGTC
AGCGGTAACTGTGAAGCCCAGTCGCTCGTAAAAAGGAAGATTCCGGGGAGCACTGGTTTCGAGGAACGCC
GGCACGCCAGCCCGTTCCGCGGCCTCAACACCAGGAAGAACGACAGCGCTTCCCAAACCTTTACCTTGGT
GATCTGGGCTGACACCGACAGTGGCAAGAAACCACGCAGGCTCCTTTGGTCTATGAGGAGCCAGCAAGCC
CTCCATTTGCTGTTGTGCCGCCAACCTACTCCCTGACAGCTCGGCCATCCGCGGACCTATTTCCGCGAAC
ACTGCGCCGGCTTCGACGCTTTCCGGAGTAGTCCAGACCGCAACTGCGGCACCATCGTCCGCAACCCAAA
CTTTACCAATGTCCAGACCCACGCGCGTAAGAAACAGCTCTTGCAACTCAGTTACCCTCTCTATGTGTCT
GTCCGGATCTACGGTATGGCGGGTCGCTGGATAATCTGCAAATGCTGCGGCAAGTGTTCGGACAGCCCGT
GGTACATCGTCACGGGTAGCGAGCCTAACAGTGGGCTTATATTCCGTCATGGGGCCGGGGTTCTCCTCCA
CGTCGCCGGCCTGCTTCAGCAGGCTGAAGTTGGTGGCGCCGCTGCCCCCGGGGAGCATGTCAAGGTCAAA
ATCGTCAAGAGCGTCAGCAGGCAGCATATCAAGGTCAAAGTCGTCAAGGGCATCGGCTGGGAGCATGTCT
AAGTCAAAATCGTCAAGGGCGTCGGTCGGCCCGCCGCTTTCGCACTTTAGCTGTTTCTCCAGGCCACATA
TGATTAGTTCCAGGCCGAAAAGGAAGGCAGGTTCGGCTCCCTGCCGGTCGAACAGCTCAATTGCTTGTTT
CAGAAGTGGGGGCATAGAATCGGTGGTAGGTGTCTCTCTTTCCTCTTTTGCTACTTGATGCTCCTGTTCC
TCCAATACGCAGCCCAGTGTAAAGTGGCCCACGGCGGACAGAGCGTACAGTGCGTTCTCCAGGGAGAAGC
CTTGCTGACACAGGAACGCGAGCTGATTTTCCAGGGTTTCGTACTGTTTCTCTGTTGGGCGGGTGCCGAG
ATGCACTTTAGCCCCGTCACGATGTGAGAGGAGAGCACAGCGGTATGACTTGGCGTTGTTCCGCAGAAAG
TCTTGCCATGACTCGCCTTCCAGGGGGCAGGAGTGGGTATGATGCCTGTCCAGCATCTCGATTGGCAGGG
CATCGAGCAGGGCCCGCTTGTTCTTCACGTGCCAGTACAGGGTAGGCTGCTCAACTCCCAGCTTTTGAGC
GAGTTTCCTTGTCGTCAGGCCTTCGATACCGACTCCATTGAGTAATTCCAGAGCAGAGTTTATGACTTTG
CTCTTGTCCAGTCTAGACATCTTATCGTCATCGTCTTTGTAATCCATGGTGGCGGATCCCGCGTCACGAC
ACCTGTGTTCTGGCGGCAAACCCGTTGCGAAAAAGAACGTTCACGGCGACTACTGCACTTATATACGGTT
CTCCCCCACCCTCGGGAAAAAGGCGGAGCCAGTACACGACATCACTTTCCCAGTTTACCCCGCGCCACCT
TCTCTAGGCACCGGTTCAATTGCCGACCCCTCCCCCCAACTTCTCGGGCACTGTGGGCCATGTGCGCTCT
GCCCCATGGTAATAGCCATGACTAATACGTAGATGTACTGCCAAGTAGGAAAGTGCCATAAGGTCATGTA
CTGGGCATAATGCCAGGCGGGCCATTTACCGTCATTGACGTCAATAGGGGGCGTACTTGGCATATGATAC
ACTTGATGTACTGCCAAGTGGGCAGTTTACCGTAAATACTCCACCCATTGACGTCAATGGAAAGTGCCTA
TTGGCGTTACTATGGGAACATACGTCATTATTGACGTCAATGGGCGGGGGTCGTTGGGCGGTCAGCCAGG
CGGGCCATTTACCGTAAGTTATGTAACGCGGAACTCCATATATGGGCTATGAACTAATGACCCCGTAATT
GATTACTATTAATAACTAGTCAATAATCAATGTCATAAGCTCTAATCGCATAATCGAGCTAAGAGCGATT
AATATGCTTAGCTAGCTTAGCTAAGCTAGATTTCTCTATTCTCCCACAATATATAGCAGCTATTAGCTTA
GCAGTCCGAATACGATCGTCCACGATCCATAAGCGTAACACATTTGAGTAGCGACTGACGGGCACCGGAG
CCACTCGAGTGGAATTATCACCTCGAGTTTACTCCCTATCAGTGATAGAGAACGTATGAAGAGTTTACTC
CCTATCAGTGATAGAGAACGTATGCAGACTTTACTCCCTATCAGTGATAGAGAACGTATAAGGAGTTTAC
TCCCTATCAGTGATAGAGAACGTATGACCAGTTTACTCCCTATCAGTGATAGAGAACGTATCTACAGTTT
ACTCCCTATCAGTGATAGAGAACGTATATCCAGTTTACTCCCTATCAGTGATAGAGAACGTA
Features (pLannotate 1.2.2; 27 found; start..end, strand, type, name):
      8..54      +  promoter       TRE3GV promoter (fragment): 3rd-generation Tet-responsive promoter that can be activated by binding of Tet-On® 3G, optimized for retroviral and lentiviral vectors
    113..130     +  protein_bind   attB1 (fragment): mutant version of attB; core recombination site for the Gateway® BP reaction BP Clonase™
    136..1419    +  CDS            ELK1: ELK1_HUMAN - Experimental evidence at protein level: Swiss-Prot protein existence level 1. Transcription factor that binds to purine-rich DNA sequences. Forms a ternary complex with SRF and the ETS and SRF motifs of the serum response element (SRE) on the promoter region of immediate early genes such as FOS and IER2. Induces target gene transcription upon JNK- signaling pathway stimulation (By similarity). From Homo sapiens (Human).
   1422..1445    -  protein_bind   attB2: mutant version of attB; recombination site for the Gateway® BP reaction BP Clonase™
   1447..1475    +  CDS            3xHA (fragment): three tandem HA epitope tags
   1513..1535    +  promoter       SNR52 promoter (fragment): promoter for the S. cerevisiae small nucleolar RNA gene SNR52
   1556..1579    +  misc_RNA       gRNA scaffold (fragment): guide RNA scaffold for the Streptococcus pyogenes CRISPR/Cas9 system
   1640..1774    -  polyA_signal   SV40 poly(A) signal: SV40 polyadenylation signal
   2087..2244    +  CDS            lacZα (fragment): LacZα fragment of β-galactosidase; lacZ fragment
   2250..2349    -  misc_feature   bom (fragment): basis of mobility region from pBR322
   2453..2488    -  CDS            rop (fragment): Rop protein, which maintains plasmids at low copy number; rop
   2584..2688    +  promoter       AmpR promoter: bla
   2689..3549    +  CDS            AmpR: β-lactamase; bla; confers resistance to ampicillin, carbenicillin, and related antibiotics
   3720..4308    +  rep_origin     ori: high-copy-number ColE1/pMB1/pBR322/pUC origin of replication
   4491..4583    +  CDS            lacI (fragment): lac repressor; lacI; The lac repressor binds to the lac operator to inhibit transcription in E. coli. This inhibition can be relieved by adding lactose or isopropyl-β-D-thiogalactopyranoside (IPTG).
   4589..4672    +  CDS            lacI (fragment): lac repressor; lacI; The lac repressor binds to the lac operator to inhibit transcription in E. coli. This inhibition can be relieved by adding lactose or isopropyl-β-D-thiogalactopyranoside (IPTG).
   4685..4706    +  protein_bind   CAP binding site: CAP binding activates transcription in the presence of cAMP. E. coli catabolite activator protein
   4721..4751    +  promoter       lac promoter: promoter for the E. coli lac operon
   4759..4775    +  protein_bind   lac operator: The lac repressor binds to the lac operator to inhibit transcription in E. coli. This inhibition can be relieved by adding lactose or isopropyl-β-D-thiogalactopyranoside (IPTG). lac repressor encoded by lacI
   5063..5144    -  polyA_signal   SV40 poly(A) signal: SV40 polyadenylation signal
   5167..5250    -  CDS            large T antigen (fragment): large T antigen from SV40 (simian virus 40)
   5264..5860    -  CDS            pac: PUAC_STRAD - Protein predicted: Swiss-Prot protein existence level 4. Detoxification of puromycin. From Streptomyces alboniger.
   5933..6043    -  CDS            VP48: 3 tandem repeats of the minimal activation domain of herpes simplex virus VP16 (Cheng et al., 2013)
   5973..6670    -  CDS            rtTA3 (fragment): reverse tetracycline transactivator 3 activates expression from Tet-responsive promoters in the presence of doxycycline
   6723..6934    -  promoter       EF-1α core promoter: core promoter for human elongation factor EF-1α
   6935..7314    -  enhancer       CMV enhancer: human cytomegalovirus immediate early enhancer
   7515..1       +  promoter       TRE3GV promoter (fragment) (across the origin): 3rd-generation Tet-responsive promoter that can be activated by binding of Tet-On® 3G, optimized for retroviral and lentiviral vectors
