[The description below was written by a language model from this plasmid's Addgene catalogue record and pLannotate feature annotations shown in this document.]
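Description:
pPB-cT3G-cERP2-ELK1 is a mammalian expression plasmid built on the PB-cT3G-cERP2 piggyBac transposon backbone, designed for stable genomic integration and doxycycline-inducible expression of the human transcription factor ELK1. In bacteria it is maintained as a high-copy plasmid through a ColE1/pUC-type origin and selected with ampicillin via the β-lactamase gene. Selection in mammalian cells is with puromycin. The piggyBac terminal repeats that define the transposon are not called in the automated feature table, although the catalogue entry describes the vector as a piggyBac transposon. Several short hits in the table (lacZα, lacI, rop, bom, SNR52 promoter and gRNA scaffold fragments) are probably backbone remnants or chance matches rather than functional parts.

The ELK1 open reading frame was introduced by Gateway cloning and sits between attB1 and attB2 sites, downstream of a third-generation Tet-responsive promoter (TRE3G with a minimal CMV core). It is fused at its C-terminus to an HA epitope tag and followed by an SV40 polyadenylation signal. A second cassette in the opposite orientation uses a CMV enhancer joined to the EF-1α core promoter to drive constitutive expression of a reverse tetracycline transactivator (rtTA) and puromycin N-acetyltransferase, ending in another SV40 poly(A) signal. How these two coding sequences are linked is not annotated. Because activator, selection marker and inducible gene sit on one plasmid, a single integration should give doxycycline-controlled ELK1 expression.

The record describes the vector as barcoded, which would allow it to be identified in pooled experiments, but the barcode itself is not annotated. It was deposited with work using transcription factor overexpression to direct human iPSCs toward ovarian granulosa-like cells.
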