Addgene plasmid #192918: pPB-cT3G-cERP2-ELK1
Purpose: Barcoded piggybac transposon vector with Dox-inducible expression of ELK1
Depositing lab: George Church. Depositing organization: Harvard Medical School. Publication: Directed differentiation of human iPSCs to functional ovarian granulosa-like cells via transcription factor overexpression. Pierson Smela MD, Kramme CC, Fortuna PRJ, Adams JL, Su R, Dong E, Kobayashi M, Brixi G, Kavirayuni VS, Tysinger E, Kohman RE, Shioda T, Chatterjee P, Church GM. Elife. 2023 Feb 21;12:e83291. doi: 10.7554/eLife.83291. PubMed 36803359.
Backbone
  Vector backbone: PB-CT3G-CERP2-MG
  Backbone manufacturer: George Church (Addgene plasmid # 175503)
  Backbone size w/o insert (bp): 6509
  Vector type: Mammalian Expression
  Selectable markers: Puromycin
Growth in bacteria
  Bacterial resistance: Ampicillin, 100 μg/mL
  Growth temperature: 37°C
  Growth strain: DH5alpha
  Copy number: High Copy
Gene/Insert
  Gene/Insert name: ELK1
  Species: H. sapiens (human)
  Insert size (bp): 1286
  Entrez Gene: ELK1
  Promoter: TET3G-miniCMV
  Tag / fusion protein: HA (C terminal on insert)
  Cloning method: Gateway Cloning
Terms and licenses: Academic/Nonprofit Terms; Industry Terms: Not Available to Industry
Depositor comments: Also expresses rTTA and puromycin acetyltransferase
How to cite: pPB-cT3G-cERP2-ELK1 was a gift from George Church (Addgene plasmid # 192918 ; http://n2t.net/addgene:192918 ; RRID:Addgene_192918)
